>Addgene plasmid #103441 | LSB-hsa-miR-329-5p | depositor full sequence | sequence record 195931 | Full Sequence
AATTGAGGGGATAACGCAGGAAAGAACATGTGAGCAAAAGGCCAGCAAAAGGCCAGGAACCGTAAAAAGG
CCGCGTTGCTGGCGTTTTTCCATAGGCTCCGCCCCCCTGACGAGCATCACAAAAATCGACGCTCAAGTCA
GAGGTGGCGAAACCCGACAGGACTATAAAGATACCAGGCGTTTCCCCCTGGAAGCTCCCTCGTGCGCTCT
CCTGTTCCGACCCTGCCGCTTACCGGATACCTGTCCGCCTTTCTCCCTTCGGGAAGCGTGGCGCTTTCTC
ATAGCTCACGCTGTAGGTATCTCAGTTCGGTGTAGGTCGTTCGCTCCAAGCTGGGCTGTGTGCACGAACC
CCCCGTTCAGCCCGACCGCTGCGCCTTATCCGGTAACTATCGTCTTGAGTCCAACCCGGTAAGACACGAC
TTATCGCCACTGGCAGCAGCCACTGGTAACAGGATTAGCAGAGCGAGGTATGTAGGCGGTGCTACAGAGT
TCTTGAAGTGGTGGCCTAACTACGGCTACACTAGAAGAACAGTATTTGGTATCTGCGCTCTGCTGAAGCC
AGTTACCTTCGGAAAAAGAGTTGGTAGCTCTTGATCCGGCAAACAAACCACCGCTGGTAGCGGTGGTTTT
TTTGTTTGCAAGCAGCAGATTACGCGCAGAAAAAAAGGATCTCAAGAAGATCCTTTGATCTTTTCTACGG
GGTCTGACGCTCAGTGGAACGAAAACTCACGTTAAGGGATTTTGGTCATGAGATTATCAAAAAGGATCTT
CACCTAGATCCTTTTAAATTAAAAATGAAGTTTTAAATCAATCTAAAGTATATATGAGTAAACTTGGTCT
GACAGTTACCAATGCTTAATCAGTGAGGCACCTATCTCAGCGATCTGTCTATTTCGTTCATCCATAGTTG
CCTGACTCCCCGTCGTGTAGATAACTACGATACGGGAGGGCTTACCATCTGGCCCCAGTGCTGCAATGAT
ACCGCGAGAACCACGCTCACCGGCTCCAGATTTATCAGCAATAAACCAGCCAGCCGGAAGGGCCGAGCGC
AGAAGTGGTCCTGCAACTTTATCCGCCTCCATCCAGTCTATTAATTGTTGCCGGGAAGCTAGAGTAAGTA
GTTCGCCAGTTAATAGTTTGCGCAACGTTGTTGCCATTGCTACAGGCATCGTGGTGTCACGCTCGTCGTT
TGGTATGGCTTCATTCAGCTCCGGTTCCCAACGATCAAGGCGAGTTACATGATCCCCCATGTTGTGCAAA
AAAGCGGTTAGCTCCTTCGGTCCTCCGATCGTTGTCAGAAGTAAGTTGGCCGCAGTGTTATCACTCATGG
TTATGGCAGCACTGCATAATTCTCTTACTGTCATGCCATCCGTAAGATGCTTTTCTGTGACTGGTGAGTA
CTCAACCAAGTCATTCTGAGAATAGTGTATGCGGCGACCGAGTTGCTCTTGCCCGGCGTCAATACGGGAT
AATACCGCGCCACATAGCAGAACTTTAAAAGTGCTCATCATTGGAAAACGTTCTTCGGGGCGAAAACTCT
CAAGGATCTTACCGCTGTTGAGATCCAGTTCGATGTAACCCACTCGTGCACCCAACTGATCTTCAGCATC
TTTTACTTTCACCAGCGTTTCTGGGTGAGCAAAAACAGGAAGGCAAAATGCCGCAAAAAAGGGAATAAGG
GCGACACGGAAATGTTGAATACTCATACTCTTCCTTTTTCAATATTATTGAAGCATTTATCAGGGTTATT
GTCTCATGAGCGGATACATATTTGAATGTAGCTCCGAATTTCTCGAGGGCTTGTCGACGACGGCGGTCTC
CGTCGTCAGGATCATGAATTCGACCCGCCTGCCACCATGACCGAGTACAAGCCCACGGTGCGCCTCGCCA
CCCGCGACGACGTCCCCCGGGCCGTACGCACCCTCGCCGCCGCGTTCGCCGACTACCCCGCCACGCGCCA
CACCGTCGACCCGGACCGCCACATCGAGCGGGTCACCGAGCTGCAAGAACTCTTCCTCACGCGCGTCGGG
CTCGACATCGGCAAGGTGTGGGTCGCGGACGACGGCGCCGCGGTGGCGGTCTGGACCACGCCGGAGAGCG
TCGAAGCGGGGGCGGTGTTCGCCGAGATCGGCCCGCGCATGGCCGAGTTGAGCGGTTCCCGGCTGGCCGC
GCAGCAACAGATGGAAGGCCTCCTGGCGCCGCACCGGCCCAAGGAGCCCGCGTGGTTCCTGGCCACCGTC
GGCGTCTCGCCCGACCACCAGGGCAAGGGTCTGGGCAGCGCCGTCGTGCTCCCCGGAGTGGAGGCGGCCG
AGCGCGCCGGGGTGCCCGCCTTCCTGGAGACATCCGCGCCCCGCAACCTCCCCTTCTACGAGCGGCTCGG
CTTCACCGTCACCGCCGACGTCGAGGTGCCCGAAGGACCGCGCACCTGGTGCATGACCCGCAAGCCCGGT
GCCTGATACGCGTGAATTCACTCCTCAGGTGCAGGCTGCCTATCAGAAGGTGGTGGCTGGTGTGGCCAAT
GCCCTGGCTCACAAATACCACTGAGATCTTTTTCCCTCTGCCAAAAATTATGGGGACATCATGAAGCCCC
TTGAGCATCTGACTTCTGGCTAATAAAGGAAATTTATTTTCATTGCAATAGTGTGTTGGAATTTTTTGTG
TCTCTCACTCGGAAGGACATATGGGAGGGCAAATCATTTAAAACATCAGAATGAGTATTTGGTTTAGAGT
TTGGCAACATATGCCCATATGCTGGCTGCCATGAACAAAGGTTGGCTATAAAGAGGTCATCAGTATATGA
AACAGCCCCCTGCTGTCCATTCCTTATTCCATAGAAAAGCCTTGACTTGAGGTTAGATTTTTTTTATATT
TTGTTTTGTGTTATTTTTTTCTTTAACATCCCTAAAATTTTCCTTACATGTTTTACTAGCCAGATTTTTC
CTCCTCTCCTGACTACTCCCAGTCATAGCTGTCCCTCTTCTCTTATGGAGATCCCTCGACCTGCAGCCCA
AGCTTGAATTCTCTAGAATTACCCTGTTATCCCTATGCTTGGTTTACCGAGCTCTTATTGGTTTTCAAAC
TTCATTGACTGTGCCCAACGCGCCTGGGAGCTCACGGGGACAGCCCCCCCCCAAAGCCCCCAGGGATGTA
ATTACGTCCCTCCCCCGCTAGGGGGCAGCAGCGAGCCGCCCGGGGCTCCGCTCCGGTCCGGCGCTCCCCC
CGCATCCCCGAGCCGGCAGCGTGCGGGGACAGCCCGGGCACGGGGAAGGTGGCACGGGATCGCTTTCCTC
TGAACGCTTCTCGCTGCTCTTTGAGCCTGCAGACACCTGGGGGGATACGGGGAAAAAGCTAGGCTGAAAG
ACCGGTTCTTAGAATGACACGCGCCTGGGAGCTCACGGGGACAGCCCCCCCCCAAAGCCCCCAGGGATGT
AATTACGTCCCTCCCCCGCTAGGGGGCAGCAGCGAGCCGCCCGGGGCTCCGCTCCGGTCCGGCGCTCCCC
CCGCATCCCCGAGCCGGCAGCGTGCGGGGACAGCCCGGGCACGGGGAAGGTGGCACGGGATCGCTTTCCT
CTGAACGCTTCTCGCTGCTCTTTGAGCCTGCAGACACCTGGGGGGATACGGGGAAAAAGCTAACTTCTGA
GACGACAACTTTGTATAGAAAAGTTGGCTCCGAATTCGCCCTTGACAGCAGAGATCCAGTTTGGTTAATT
AATTGGCTCCGGTGCCCGTCAGTGGGCAGAGCGCACATCGCCCACAGTCCCCGAGAAGTTGTGGGGAGGG
GTCGGCAATTGAACCGGTGCCTAGAGAAGGTGGCGCGGGGTAAACTGGGAAAGTGATGTCGTGTACTGGC
TCCGCCTTTTTCCCGAGGGTGGGGGAGAACCGTATATAAGTGCAGTAGTCGCCGTGAACGTTCTTTTTCG
CAACGGGTTTGCCGCCAGAACACAGGTAAGTGCCGTGTGTGGTTCCCGCGGGCCTGGCCTCTTTACGGGT
TATGGCCCTTGCGTGCCTTGAATTACTTCCACCTGGCTGCAGTACGTGATTCTTGATCCCGAGCTTCGGG
TTGGAAGTGGGTGGGAGAGTTCGAGGCCTTGCGCTTAAGGAGCCCCTTCGCCTCGTGCTTGAGTTGAGGC
CTGGCCTGGGCGCTGGGGCCGCCGCGTGCGAATCTGGTGGCACCTTCGCGCCTGTCTCGCTGCTTTCGAT
AAGTCTCTAGCCATTTAAAATTTTTGATGACCTGCTGCGACGCTTTTTTTCTGGCAAGATAGTCTTGTAA
ATGCGGGCCAAGATCTGCACACTGGTATTTCGGTTTTTGGGGCCGCGGGCGGCGACGGGGCCCGTGCGTC
CCAGCGCACATGTTCGGCGAGGCGGGGCCTGCGAGCGCGGCCACCGAGAATCGGACGGGGGTAGTCTCAA
GCTGGCCGGCCTGCTCTGGTGCCTGGCCTCGCGCCGCCGTGTATCGCCCCGCCCTGGGCGGCAAGGCTGG
CCCGGTCGGCACCAGTTGCGTGAGCGGAAAGATGGCCGCTTCCCGGCCCTGCTGCAGGGAGCTCAAAATG
GAGGACGCGGCGCTCGGGAGAGCGGGCGGGTGAGTCACCCACACAAAGGAAAAGGGCCTTTCCGTCCTCA
GCCGTCGCTTCATGTGACTCCACGGAGTACCGGGCGCCGTCCAGGCACCTCGATTAGTTCTCGAGCTTTT
GGAGTACGTCGTCTTTAGGTTGGGGGGAGGGGTTTTATGCGATGGAGTTTCCCCACACTGAGTGGGTGGA
GACTGAAGTTAGGCCAGCTTGGCACTTGATGTAATTCTCCTTGGAATTTGCCCTTTTTGAGTTTGGATCT
TGGTTCATTCTCAAGCCTCAGACAGTGGTTCAAAGTTTTTTTCTTCCATTTCAGGTGTCGTGAGAAGGGC
GAATTCGACCCAAGTTTGTACAAAAAAGCAGGCTGGATCCAGGTGCCACCATGGTGAGCGAGCTGATTAA
GGAGAACATGCACATGAAGCTGTACATGGAGGGCACCGTGAACAACCACCACTTCAAGTGCACATCCGAG
GGCGAAGGCAAGCCCTACGAGGGCACCCAGACCATGAGAATCAAGGCGGTCGAGGGCGGCCCTCTCCCCT
TCGCCTTCGACATCCTGGCTACCAGCTTCATGTACGGCAGCAAAACCTTCATCAACCACACCCAGGGCAT
CCCCGACTTCTTTAAGCAGTCCTTCCCCGAGGGCTTCACATGGGAGAGAGTCACCACATACGAAGATGGG
GGCGTGCTGACCGCTACCCAGGACACCAGCCTCCAGGACGGCTGCCTCATCTACAACGTCAAGATCAGAG
GGGTGAACTTCCCATCCAACGGCCCTGTGATGCAGAAGAAAACACTCGGCTGGGAGGCCTCCACCGAGAC
ACTGTACCCCGCTGACGGCGGCCTGGAAGGCAGAGCCGACATGGCCCTGAAGCTCGTGGGCGGGGGCCAC
CTGATCTGCAACCTTAAGACCACATACAGATCCAAGAAACCCGCTAAGAACCTCAAGATGCCCGGCGTCT
ACTATGTGGACAGGAGACTGGAAAGAATCAAGGAGGCCGACAAAGAGACATACGTCGAGCAGCACGAGGT
GGCTGTGGCCAGATACTGCGACCTCCCTAGCAAACTGGGGCACAAACTTAATTGAGAATTCTACCACCCA
GCTTTCTTGTACAAAGTGGTACGTCTCAAGACCAGAGGTCTCTGCTTGGGAGAACGAAACAGAAACCCAG
AAAACCTCGAAACAGAAACCCAGAAAACCTCGAAACAGAAACCCAGAAAACCTCGAAACAGAAACCCAGA
AAACCTCCAACCAGAAGAGACCTGTGCTTCACTCCTCAGGTGCAGGCTGCCTATCAGAAGGTGGTGGCTG
GTGTGGCCAATGCCCTGGCTCACAAATACCACTGAGATCTTTTTCCCTCTGCCAAAAATTATGGGGACAT
CATGAAGCCCCTTGAGCATCTGACTTCTGGCTAATAAAGGAAATTTATTTTCATTGCAATAGTGTGTTGG
AATTTTTTGTGTCTCTCACTCGGAAGGACATATGGGAGGGCAAATCATTTAAAACATCAGAATGAGTATT
TGGTTTAGAGTTTGGCAACATATGCCCATATGCTGGCTGCCATGAACAAAGGTTGGCTATAAAGAGGTCA
TCAGTATATGAAACAGCCCCCTGCTGTCCATTCCTTATTCCATAGAAAAGCCTTGACTTGAGGTTAGATT
TTTTTTATATTTTGTTTTGTGTTATTTTTTTCTTTAACATCCCTAAAATTTTCCTTACATGTTTTACTAG
CCAGATTTTTCCTCCTCTCCTGACTACTCCCAGTCATAGCTGTCCCTCTTCTCTTATGGAGATCCCGAGC
GGTGCGTTTTTATGCTTGTAGTATTGTATAATGTTTTTAAGATCCAAGCTTCTGACCTCTTCTCTTCCTC
CCACAGGGCCTCGAGACAATTGCATCGATGGTACCAGTGAAAGTCTGCAATGAATTCGAGTTGGCGCGCC
TGTCATTCTAAATCTCTCTTTCAGCCTAAAGCTTTTTCCCCGTATCCCCCCAGGTGTCTGCAGGCTCAAA
GAGCAGCGAGAAGCGTTCAGAGGAAAGCGATCCCGTGCCACCTTCCCCGTGCCCGGGCTGTCCCCGCACG
CTGCCGGCTCGGGGATGCGGGGGGAGCGCCGGACCGGAGCGGAGCCCCGGGCGGCTCGCTGCTGCCCCCT
AGCGGGGGAGGGACGTAATTACATCCCTGGGGGCTTTGGGAGGGGGCTGTCCCCGTGAGCTCCCAGGCGC
GCCTGTCATTCTAAATCTCTCTTTCAGCCTAAAGCTTTTTCCCCGTATCCCCCCAGGTGTCTGCAGGCTC
AAAGAGCAGCGAGAAGCGTTCAGAGGAAAGCGATCCCGTGCCACCTTCCCCGTGCCCGGGCTGTCCCCGC
ACGCTGCCGGCTCGGGGATGCGGGGGGAGCGCCGGACCGGAGCGGAGCCCCGGGCGGCTCGCTGCTGCCC
CCTAGCGGGGGAGGGACGTAATTACATCCCTGGGGGCTTTGGGGGGGGGCTGTCCCCGTGAGCTCCCAGG
CGCGCCAACTCGGTACCGTATCGATGTCGACGTTAACGCTAGTGATATCAACTTTGTATAGAAAAGTTGG
CTCCGAATTCGCCCTTGACAGCAGAGATCCAGTTTGGTTAATTAATTGGCTCCGGTGCCCGTCAGTGGGC
AGAGCGCACATCGCCCACAGTCCCCGAGAAGTTGTGGGGAGGGGTCGGCAATTGAACCGGTGCCTAGAGA
AGGTGGCGCGGGGTAAACTGGGAAAGTGATGTCGTGTACTGGCTCCGCCTTTTTCCCGAGGGTGGGGGAG
AACCGTATATAAGTGCAGTAGTCGCCGTGAACGTTCTTTTTCGCAACGGGTTTGCCGCCAGAACACAGGT
AAGTGCCGTGTGTGGTTCCCGCGGGCCTGGCCTCTTTACGGGTTATGGCCCTTGCGTGCCTTGAATTACT
TCCACCTGGCTGCAGTACGTGATTCTTGATCCCGAGCTTCGGGTTGGAAGTGGGTGGGAGAGTTCGAGGC
CTTGCGCTTAAGGAGCCCCTTCGCCTCGTGCTTGAGTTGAGGCCTGGCCTGGGCGCTGGGGCCGCCGCGT
GCGAATCTGGTGGCACCTTCGCGCCTGTCTCGCTGCTTTCGATAAGTCTCTAGCCATTTAAAATTTTTGA
TGACCTGCTGCGACGCTTTTTTTCTGGCAAGATAGTCTTGTAAATGCGGGCCAAGATCTGCACACTGGTA
TTTCGGTTTTTGGGGCCGCGGGCGGCGACGGGGCCCGTGCGTCCCAGCGCACATGTTCGGCGAGGCGGGG
CCTGCGAGCGCGGCCACCGAGAATCGGACGGGGGTAGTCTCAAGCTGGCCGGCCTGCTCTGGTGCCTGGC
CTCGCGCCGCCGTGTATCGCCCCGCCCTGGGCGGCAAGGCTGGCCCGGTCGGCACCAGTTGCGTGAGCGG
AAAGATGGCCGCTTCCCGGCCCTGCTGCAGGGAGCTCAAAATGGAGGACGCGGCGCTCGGGAGAGCGGGC
GGGTGAGTCACCCACACAAAGGAAAAGGGCCTTTCCGTCCTCAGCCGTCGCTTCATGTGACTCCACGGAG
TACCGGGCGCCGTCCAGGCACCTCGATTAGTTCTCGAGCTTTTGGAGTACGTCGTCTTTAGGTTGGGGGG
AGGGGTTTTATGCGATGGAGTTTCCCCACACTGAGTGGGTGGAGACTGAAGTTAGGCCAGCTTGGCACTT
GATGTAATTCTCCTTGGAATTTGCCCTTTTTGAGTTTGGATCTTGGTTCATTCTCAAGCCTCAGACAGTG
GTTCAAAGTTTTTTTCTTCCATTTCAGGTGTCGTGAGAAGGGCGAATTCGACCCAAGTTTGTACAAAAAA
GCAGGCTCGCCACCATGGTGAGCAAGGGCGAGGAGCTGTTCACCGGGGTGGTGCCCATCCTGGTCGAGCT
GGACGGCGACGTAAACGGCCACAAGTTCAGCGTGAGGGGCGAGGGCGAGGGCGATGCCACCAACGGCAAG
CTGACCCTGAAGTTCATCTGCACCACCGGCAAGCTGCCCGTGCCCTGGCCCACCCTCGTGACCACCCTGA
GCCACGGCGTGCAGTGCTTCGCCCGCTACCCCGACCACATGAAGCAGCACGACTTCTTCAAGTCCGCCAT
GCCCGAAGGCTACGTCCAGGAGCGCACCATCTTCTTCAAGGACGACGGCACCTACAAGACCCGCGCCGAG
GTGAAGTTCGAGGGCGACACCCTAGTGAACCGCATCGAGCTGAAGGGCGTCGACTTCAAGGAGGACGGCA
ACATCCTGGGGCACAAGCTGGAGTACAACTTCAACAGCCACAACATCTATATCATGGCCGTCAAGCAGAA
GAACGGCATCAAGGTGAACTTCAAGATCCGCCACAACGTGGAGGACGGCAGCGTGCAGCTCGCCGACCAC
TACCAGCAGAACACCCCCATCGGCGACGGCCCCGTGCTGCTGCCCGACAGCCACTACCTGAGCACCCAGT
CCGTGCTGAGCAAAGACCCCAACGAGAAGCGCGATCACATGGTCCTGCTGGAGTTCCGCACCGCCGCCGG
GATCACTCTCGGCATGGACGAGCTGTACAAGTAATACCACCCAGCTTTCTTGTACAAAGTGGTACGCGTG
AATTCACTCCTCAGGTGCAGGCTGCCTATCAGAAGGTGGTGGCTGGTGTGGCCAATGCCCTGGCTCACAA
ATACCACTGAGATCTTTTTCCCTCTGCCAAAAATTATGGGGACATCATGAAGCCCCTTGAGCATCTGACT
TCTGGCTAATAAAGGAAATTTATTTTCATTGCAATAGTGTGTTGGAATTTTTTGTGTCTCTCACTCGGAA
GGACATATGGGAGGGCAAATCATTTAAAACATCAGAATGAGTATTTGGTTTAGAGTTTGGCAACATATGC
CCATATGCTGGCTGCCATGAACAAAGGTTGGCTATAAAGAGGTCATCAGTATATGAAACAGCCCCCTGCT
GTCCATTCCTTATTCCATAGAAAAGCCTTGACTTGAGGTTAGATTTTTTTTATATTTTGTTTTGTGTTAT
TTTTTTCTTTAACATCCCTAAAATTTTCCTTACATGTTTTACTAGCCAGATTTTTCCTCCTCTCCTGACT
ACTCCCAGTCATAGCTGTCCCTCTTCTCTTATGGAGATCCCTCGACCTGCAGCCCAAGCTTGGCGTAATC
ATGGTCATAGCTGTTTCCTGTGTGAAATTGTTATCCGCTCACAATTCCACACAACATACGAGCCGGAAGC
ATAAAGTGTAAAGCCTGGGGTGCCTAATGAGTGAGCTAACTCACATTAATTGCGTTGCGCTCACTGCCCG
CTTTCCAGTCGGGAAACCTGTCGTGCCAGCGGATCGACAGTACTAAGCTTGGTCTAATACCCAATCTCTC
GTCTTATCCAGATGTTTTATACGCCTCTGGCCCGTGTCTCAAAATCTCTGATGTTACATTGCACAAGATA
AAATAATATCATCATGAACAATAAAACTGTCTGCTTACATAAACAGTAATACAAGGGGTGTTATGAGCCA
TATTCAACGGGAAACGTCGAGGCCGCGATTAAATTCCAACATGGATGCTGATTTATATGGGTATAAATGG
GCTCGCGATAATGTCGGGCAATCAGGTGCGACAATCTATCGCTTGTATGGGAAGCCCGATGCGCCAGAGT
TGTTTCTGAAACATGGCAAAGGTAGCGTTGCCAATGATGTTACAGATGAGATGGTCAGACTAAACTGGCT
GACGGAATTTATGCCTCTTCCGACCATCAAGCATTTTATCCGTACTCCTGATGATGCATGGTTACTCACC
ACTGCGATCCCCGGAAAAACAGCATTCCAGGTATTAGAAGAATATCCTGATTCAGGTGAAAATATTGTTG
ATGCGCTGGCAGTGTTCCTGCGCCGGTTGCATTCGATTCCTGTTTGTAATTGTCCTTTTAACAGCGATCG
CGTATTTCGTCTCGCTCAGGCGCAATCACGAATGAATAACGGTTTGGTTGATGCGAGTGATTTTGATGAC
GAGCGTAATGGCTGGCCTGTTGAACAAGTCTGGAAAGAAATGCATAAACTTTTGCCATTCTCACCGGATT
CAGTCGTCACTCATGGTGATTTCTCACTTGATAACCTTATTTTTGACGAGGGGAAATTAATAGGTTGTAT
TGATGTTGGACGAGTCGGAATCGCAGACCGATACCAGGATCTTGCCATCCTATGGAACTGCCTCGGTGAG
TTTTCTCCTTCATTACAGAAACGGCTTTTTCAAAAATATGGTATTGATAATCCTGATATGAATAAATTGC
AGTTTCATTTGATGCTCGATGAGTTTTTCTAATCAGAATTGGTTAATTGGTTGTAACACTGGCAGAGCAT
TACGCTGACTTGACGGGACGGCGCAAGCTCATGACCAAAATCCCTTAACGTGAGTTACGCGTCGTTCCAC
TGAGCGTCAGAGGTATCACTAGTATTACAGAGGTAAGTTATAACAGTCGCCTAACCC
Features (pLannotate 1.2.2; 28 found; start..end, strand, type, name):
     87..675     -  rep_origin     ori: high-copy-number ColE1/pMB1/pBR322/pUC origin of replication
    846..1706    -  CDS            AmpR: β-lactamase; bla; confers resistance to ampicillin, carbenicillin, and related antibiotics
   1707..1778    -  promoter       AmpR promoter: bla
   1857..2456    +  CDS            PuroR: puromycin N-acetyltransferase; pac from Streptomyces alboniger; confers resistance to puromycin
   2461..2541    +  CDS            HBB (fragment): HBB_PONPY - Experimental evidence at transcript level: Swiss-Prot protein existence level 2. Involved in oxygen transport from the lung to the various peripheral tissues. From Pongo pygmaeus (Bornean orangutan).
   2612..2667    +  polyA_signal   β-globin poly(A) signal: rabbit β-globin polyadenylation signal (Gil and Proudfoot, 1987)
   3646..3666    +  protein_bind   attB4: mutant version of attB; core recombination site for the Gateway® BP reaction BP Clonase™
   3734..3945    +  promoter       EF-1α core promoter: core promoter for human elongation factor EF-1α
   3946..4884    +  intron         EF-1α intron A: intron upstream of the start codon of human EF-1α
   4911..4931    +  protein_bind   attB1: mutant version of attB; core recombination site for the Gateway® BP reaction BP Clonase™
   4951..5646    +  CDS            mKate2: mKate2 is a basic (constitutively fluorescent) red fluorescent protein published in 2009, derived from Entacmaea quadricolor. It is reported to be a rapidly-maturing monomer with moderate acid sensitivity.
   5666..5690    -  protein_bind   attB2: mutant version of attB; recombination site for the Gateway® BP reaction BP Clonase™
   5838..5912    +  CDS            HBB (fragment): HBB_PONPY - Experimental evidence at transcript level: Swiss-Prot protein existence level 2. Involved in oxygen transport from the lung to the various peripheral tissues. From Pongo pygmaeus (Bornean orangutan).
   5983..6038    +  polyA_signal   β-globin poly(A) signal: rabbit β-globin polyadenylation signal (Gil and Proudfoot, 1987)
   6422..6447    +  misc_feature   SA: splice acceptor site
   7119..7139    +  protein_bind   attB4: mutant version of attB; core recombination site for the Gateway® BP reaction BP Clonase™
   7207..7418    +  promoter       EF-1α core promoter: core promoter for human elongation factor EF-1α
   7419..8357    +  intron         EF-1α intron A: intron upstream of the start codon of human EF-1α
   8384..8404    +  protein_bind   attB1: mutant version of attB; core recombination site for the Gateway® BP reaction BP Clonase™
   8415..9131    +  CDS            EBFP2: EBFP2 is a basic (constitutively fluorescent) blue fluorescent protein published in 2007, derived from Aequorea victoria. It is reported to be a rapidly-maturing monomer with moderate acid sensitivity.
   9139..9163    -  protein_bind   attB2: mutant version of attB; recombination site for the Gateway® BP reaction BP Clonase™
   9167..9247    +  CDS            HBB (fragment): HBB_PONPY - Experimental evidence at transcript level: Swiss-Prot protein existence level 2. Involved in oxygen transport from the lung to the various peripheral tissues. From Pongo pygmaeus (Bornean orangutan).
   9318..9373    +  polyA_signal   β-globin poly(A) signal: rabbit β-globin polyadenylation signal (Gil and Proudfoot, 1987)
   9756..9778    -  protein_bind   lac operator (fragment): The lac repressor binds to the lac operator to inhibit transcription in E. coli. This inhibition can be relieved by adding lactose or isopropyl-β-D-thiogalactopyranoside (IPTG). lac repressor encoded by lacI
   9782..9812    -  promoter       lac promoter: promoter for the E. coli lac operon
   9827..9848    -  protein_bind   CAP binding site: CAP binding activates transcription in the presence of cAMP. E. coli catabolite activator protein
   9861..9900    -  CDS            lacI (fragment): lac repressor; lacI; The lac repressor binds to the lac operator to inhibit transcription in E. coli. This inhibition can be relieved by adding lactose or isopropyl-β-D-thiogalactopyranoside (IPTG).
  10073..10882   +  CDS            KanR: aminoglycoside phosphotransferase; aph(3')-Ia; confers resistance to kanamycin in bacteria or G418 (Geneticin®) in eukaryotes
