[The description below was written by a language model from this plasmid's Addgene catalogue record and pLannotate feature annotations shown in this document.]
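Description:
LSB-hsa-miR-329-5p is a mammalian expression, synthetic-biology plasmid of about 11 kb built on the Low Sensor Backbone (LSB). It serves as a two-colour fluorescent sensor of human miR-329-5p activity. It replicates in E. coli from a high-copy ColE1/pUC-type origin and carries both β-lactamase (AmpR) and an aph(3')-Ia kanamycin resistance gene, so it is selected with ampicillin and kanamycin together. A puromycin N-acetyltransferase coding sequence followed by a rabbit β-globin polyadenylation signal is also present for selection in mammalian cells, although the feature table annotates no dedicated promoter directly upstream of it.

The payload consists of two parallel transcription units. Each is driven by the human EF-1α core promoter with its intron A, is flanked by Gateway attB4/attB1/attB2 scars, and ends in a β-globin poly(A) signal. One unit expresses the red fluorescent protein mKate2, with the hsa-miR-329-5p target site in its 3' UTR. The target itself is not annotated, but it presumably lies in the unannotated stretch between the mKate2 cassette and its poly(A) region. The other unit expresses EBFP2 without the target and acts as an internal reference for transfection and expression level. When miR-329-5p is active in the cell, it represses mKate2 but not EBFP2, so the drop in red relative to blue fluorescence reports miRNA activity.

The depositor notes that the repeated poly(A) elements make the plasmid inherently unstable. They also note small discrepancies between the deposited sequence and the physical plasmid, including 10 bp insertions on either side of the puromycin coding region that do not impair puromycin selection.
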