Addgene plasmid #103441: LSB-hsa-miR-329-5p
Purpose: Used to sense miRNA activity using fluorescence based tools. hsa-miR-329-5p target in 3' UTR of of mKate. miRNA activity can be measured by the repression of mKate2 relative to EBFP2 fluorescent proteins . Plasmid is inherently unstable; please see Depositor Comments
Depositing lab: Ron Weiss. Depositing organization: Massachusetts Institute of Technology. Publication: A mixed antagonistic/synergistic miRNA repression model enables accurate predictions of multi-input miRNA sensor activity. Gam JJ, Babb J, Weiss R. Nat Commun. 2018 Jun 22;9(1):2430. doi: 10.1038/s41467-018-04575-0. PubMed 29934631.
Backbone
  Vector backbone: Low Sensor Backbone (LSB)
  Vector type: Mammalian Expression, Synthetic Biology
Growth in bacteria
  Bacterial resistance: Ampicillin and Kanamycin, 100 & 50 μg/mL
  Growth temperature: 30°C
  Growth strain: NEB Stable
  Copy number: High Copy
Gene/Insert
  Gene/Insert name: hsa-miR-329-5p target
  Species: H. sapiens (human)
  Promoter: EF-1a
  Cloning method: Gibson Cloning
Terms and licenses: Academic/Nonprofit Terms; Industry Terms: Not Available to Industry
Depositor comments: Please note that this plasmid is inherently unstable due to a repeating poly A element. We recommend performing a diagnostic digest on multiple colonies upon receipt. The depositors would like to note the presence of several discrepancies between the depositor sequence and physical plasmid sequence. In particular, the sequences upstream and downstream of the puromycin coding region have 10 bp insertions which do not affect the ability to perform puromycin selection. The sequences for those regions within the physical plasmids are as follows: Upstream of Puro: GAATTCGACCGCCTGTCTCAAGGTGCCACC; Downstream of Puro: GCTTTGAGACTACGCGTGAATTCACTCCTC.
How to cite: LSB-hsa-miR-329-5p was a gift from Ron Weiss (Addgene plasmid # 103441 ; http://n2t.net/addgene:103441 ; RRID:Addgene_103441)
