>Addgene plasmid #103441 | LSB-hsa-miR-329-5p | depositor partial sequence | sequence record 195932 | hsa-miR-329-5p target
GAAACAGAAACCCAGAAAACCTC
