>Addgene plasmid #103441 | LSB-hsa-miR-329-5p | addgene partial sequence | sequence record 270641 | mKate2-F 5'-ACCCGCTAAGAACCTCAAGA-3'
GAATCAAGGAGGCCGACAAAGAGACATACGTCGAGCAGCACGAGGTGGCTGTGGCCAGATACTGCGACCT
CCCTAGCAAACTGGGGCACAAACTTAATTGAGAATTCTACCACCCAGCTTTCTTGTACAAAGTGGTACGT
CTCAAGACCAGAGGTCTCTGCTTGGGAGAACGAAACAGAAACCCAGAAAACCTCGAAACAGAAACCCAGA
AAACCTCGAAACAGAAACCCAGAAAACCTCGAAACAGAAACCCAGAAAACCTCCAACCAGAAGAGACCTG
TGCTTCACTCCTCAGGTGCAGGCTGCCTATCAGAAGGTGGTGGCTGGTGTGGCCAATGCCCTGGCTCACA
AATACCACTGAGATCTTTTTCCCTCTGCCAAAAATTATGGGGACATCATGAAGCCCCTTGAGCATCTGAC
TTCTGGCTAATAAAGGAAATTTATTTTCATTGCAATAGTGTGTTGGAATTTTTTGTGTCTCTCACTCGGA
AGGACATATGGGAGGGCAAATCATTTAAAACATCAGAATGAGTATTTGGTTTAGAGTTTGGCAACATATG
CCCATATGCTGGCTGCCATGAACAAAGGTTGGCTATAAAGAGGTCATCAGTATATGAAACAGCCCCCTGC
TGTCCATTCCTTATT
